Addgene plasmid #42: pcDNA-p67MBP
Depositing lab: Bruce Spiegelman. Depositing organization: Dana-Farber Cancer Institute. Publication: Suppression of mitochondrial respiration through recruitment of p160 myb binding protein to PGC-1alpha: modulation by p38 MAPK. Fan M, Rhee J, St-Pierre J, Handschin C, Puigserver P, Lin J, Jaeger S, Erdjument-Bromage H, Tempst P, Spiegelman BM. Genes Dev 2004 Feb 1;18(3):278-89. Epub 2004 Jan 26. 10.1101/gad.1152204 PubMed 14744933.
Backbone
  Vector backbone: pcDNA3.1 myc-His A
  Backbone manufacturer: Invitrogen
  Backbone size w/o insert (bp): 5500
  Vector type: Mammalian Expression
Growth in bacteria
  Bacterial resistance: Ampicillin, 100 μg/mL
  Growth temperature: 37°C
  Growth strain: DH5alpha
  Copy number: High Copy
Gene/Insert
  Gene/Insert name: p67 myb binding protein (alt names: Mybbp1a; p67MBP)
  Species: M. musculus (mouse)
  Insert size (bp): 1740
  GenBank ID: BC052889
  Entrez Gene: Mybbp1a (a.k.a. AL024407, AU019902, P160, p160MBP, p67MBP)
  Tag / fusion protein: myc (C terminal on backbone)
  Cloning method: Restriction Enzyme; 5′ cloning site HindIII (not destroyed); 3′ cloning site EcoRV (not destroyed)
  Sequencing primers: 5′ T7
Resource information
  A portion of this plasmid was derived from a plasmid made by: Tom Gonda
Terms and licenses: Academic/Nonprofit Terms; Industry Terms: Not Available to Industry
How to cite: pcDNA-p67MBP was a gift from Bruce Spiegelman (Addgene plasmid # 42 ; http://n2t.net/addgene:42 ; RRID:Addgene_42)
