[The description below was written by a language model from this plasmid's Addgene catalogue record.]
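Description:
pcDNA-p67MBP is a mammalian expression plasmid built on the commercial pcDNA3.1 myc-His A backbone (about 5.5 kb without insert). It carries a roughly 1.74 kb insert encoding mouse p67 myb binding protein (p67MBP). This is the shorter form of the Mybbp1a gene product, whose full-length protein is known as p160 myb binding protein. The insert was placed between the HindIII and EcoRV sites of the polylinker, and both sites were retained. It is fused at its C terminus to the myc epitope supplied by the backbone, so the protein can be detected or immunoprecipitated with anti-myc antibodies. The record lists only the myc tag and does not say whether the backbone's downstream polyhistidine tag is also in frame.

The plasmid is propagated in E. coli as a high-copy construct under ampicillin selection. No feature table is provided, so individual regulatory elements are not itemised. Vectors of the pcDNA3.1 family generally drive the insert from the CMV immediate-early promoter, with a T7 promoter just upstream, which fits the T7 sequencing primer listed for the 5′ end. They also typically carry a polyadenylation signal and a neomycin resistance cassette for selecting stable mammalian cell lines.

The associated study examined how p160 myb binding protein is recruited to the transcriptional coactivator PGC-1alpha to suppress mitochondrial respiration, and how p38 MAPK modulates this. The construct is therefore suited to transient or stable expression of myc-tagged p67MBP in mammalian cells for interaction, localisation and functional assays, for example in comparison with the full-length p160 form.
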