>Addgene plasmid #42 | pcDNA-p67MBP | addgene partial sequence | sequence record 16564 | 42_t7
ACCCATGGCGGAGATGAAACCCTACGAAAGCTGAGCCTGCGACTCCCGCAGAAGCGGCGCAAAGCGACCG
CCACAGCCTGCTGGAGCACAGCCGCGAGTTCTTGGACTTCTTCTGGGACATTGCGAAACCGGATCAGGAA
ACGCGGCTCCGGGCCACGGAGAAGTTGTTGGAGTACTTGCGCACAAGGCCCAATGATTCGGAGATGAAAT
ATGCCCTGAAGCGCCTAATCACTGGGCTTGGGGTGGGCCGAGAAGCCGCTAGGCCCTGCTACAGCCTGGC
GCTGGCACAGCTGTTGCAGTCTTTTGAAGACATCCCATTGTGTGACATCCTGGATCAGATACAAGAAAAA
TACAGCCTACAAGCCATGAACAAGGCAATGATGAGACCTAGTCTCTTTGCAAACCTTTTTGGAGTGCTAG
CCCTCTTTCAGTCAGGCCGCCTAGTGAAGGACAAAGAGGCCCTGATGAAGTCCGTGCAATTGCTGAAGAT
CCTGTCCCAACACCCCAACCACTTACAGGGACAGCCAATAAAGGCTCTGGTGGACATCCTCTCTGAGGTC
CCAGAGTCCATGTTCCAGGAGATCCTGCCAAAGGTCCTCAAGGGTAACATGAAAGTGATCCTCCGCTCTC
CCAAGTACTTGGAGCTCTTCCTCCTGGCTAAGCAGAGGGTGCCGACAAAGCTCGAGTCACTCATGGGCTC
GGTTGACCTATTCTCAGAAGACAATATTCCCAGTCTGGTGAACATCCTGAAGGTGGCCGCCAACTCTGTC
AAGAAGGAGCACAAGCTGCCTAATGTGGCTCTGGACCTGCTCCGCCTGGCTCTCAAGGAGAGCAGATTCG
AACTGTTCTGGAAGAANGTTTTGGAGGAGGGGCTGCTGAAGAATCCGTCCTGGACATCCAGCTACATGTG
CTTCCGCCTACTGGGTGCGTCTCTGCCGCTTCTGTCAAAGGAGCAGTTGCAGTTGGTGATGCGAGAAGAC
TTGATCCGCCATTTTGGGGAGAACATGGTTATTTCTAAGCCCCAAAACCTATTAAGATCATCCCAGAGAT
AATACATACGTGGGTACTTTCTAGAAGGGTGCCAGGATGACCCTAAGCGCCAGTGACTAAGAGGGGGCCT
TTAAACCTCTCCCATCAGGGCCTCCCGGACTGCCAACTTTCGGGCGGGTCCGCGGTTTTTGAAGCCGAAC
CCTTGCAAAACTTGTGGCCTGGTTCGGGAAACGGTCCGGCCCCCGGCTTGAATCCTGGTGTGAATCTACC
GTGCCACCCAAAAAACCCAGGACCCCTCTTTATGGGCCGA
